>Addgene plasmid #133559 | pHD-3xP3-dsRed-DattP | depositor full sequence | sequence record 256619 | pHD-3xP3-dsRed-DattP sequence 4081 bps
ACCAATGCTTAATCAGTGAGGCACCTATCTCAGCGATCTGTCTATTTCGTTCATCCATAGTTGCCTGACT
CCCCGTCGTGTAGATAACTACGATACGGGAGGGCTTACCATCTGGCCCCAGCGCTGCGATGATACCGCGA
GAACCACGCTCACCGGCTCCGGATTTATCAGCAATAAACCAGCCAGCCGGAAGGGCCGAGCGCAGAAGTG
GTCCTGCAACTTTATCCGCCTCCATCCAGTCTATTAATTGTTGCCGGGAAGCTAGAGTAAGTAGTTCGCC
AGTTAATAGTTTGCGCAACGTTGTTGCCATCGCTACAGGCATCGTGGTGTCACGCTCGTCGTTTGGTATG
GCTTCATTCAGCTCCGGTTCCCAACGATCAAGGCGAGTTACATGATCCCCCATGTTGTGCAAAAAAGCGG
TTAGCTCCTTCGGTCCTCCGATCGTTGTCAGAAGTAAGTTGGCCGCAGTGTTATCACTCATGGTTATGGC
AGCACTGCATAATTCTCTTACTGTCATGCCATCCGTAAGATGCTTTTCTGTGACTGGTGAGTACTCAACC
AAGTCATTCTGAGAATAGTGTATGCGGCGACCGAGTTGCTCTTGCCCGGCGTCAATACGGGATAATACCG
CGCCACATAGCAGAACTTTAAAAGTGCTCATCATTGGAAAACGTTCTTCGGGGCGAAAACTCTCAAGGAT
CTTACCGCTGTTGAGATCCAGTTCGATGTAACCCACTCGTGCACCCAACTGATCTTCAGCATCTTTTACT
TTCACCAGCGTTTCTGGGTGAGCAAAAACAGGAAGGCAAAATGCCGCAAAAAAGGGAATAAGGGCGACAC
GGAAATGTTGAATACTCATATTCTTCCTTTTTCAATATTATTGAAGCATTTATCAGGGTTATTGTCTCAT
GAGCGGATACATATTTGAATGTATTTAGAAAAATAAACAAATAGGGGTCAGTGTTACAACCAATTAACCA
ATTCTGAACATTATCGCGAGCCCATTTATACCTGAATATGGCTCATAACACCCCTTGTTTGCCTGGCGGC
AGTAGCGCGGTGGTCCCACCTGACCCCATGCCGAACTCAGAAGTGAAACGCCGTAGCGCCGATGGTAGTG
TGGGGACTCCCCATGCGAGAGTAGGGAACTGCCAGGCATCAAATAAAACGAAAGGCTCAGTCGAAAGACT
GGGCCTTTCGCCCGGGCTAATTATGGGGTGTCGCCCTTCGCTGAAGCAGGTGGAATTCTTGCATGCTAGC
GGCCGCGGACATATGCACACCTGCGATCGACGCGTAGTCGATCGCGGTACCGGGGGCGTAGATAACTTCG
TATAATGTATGCTATACGAAGTTATCGTACGGGATCTAATTCAATTAGAGACTAATTCAATTAGAGCTAA
TTCAATTAGGATCCAAGCTTATCGATTTCGAACCCTCGACCGCCGGAGTATAAATAGAGGCGCTTCGTCT
ACGGAGCGACAATTCAATTCAAACAAGCAAAGTGAACACGTCGCTAAGCGAAAGCTAAGCAAATAAACAA
GCGCAGCTGAACAAGCTAAACAATCGGCTCGAAGCCGGTCGCCACCATGGCCTCCTCCGAGGACGTCATC
AAGGAGTTCATGCGCTTCAAGGTGCGCATGGAGGGCTCCGTGAACGGCCACGAGTTCGAGATCGAGGGCG
AGGGCGAGGGCCGCCCCTACGAGGGCACCCAGACCGCCAAGCTGAAGGTGACCAAGGGCGGCCCCCTGCC
CTTCGCCTGGGACATCCTGTCCCCCCAGTTCCAGTACGGCTCCAAGGTGTACGTGAAGCACCCCGCCGAC
ATCCCCGACTACAAGAAGCTGTCCTTCCCCGAGGGCTTCAAGTGGGAGCGCGTGATGAACTTCGAGGACG
GCGGCGTGGTGACCGTGACCCAGGACTCCTCCCTCCAGGACGGCTCCTTCATCTACAAGGTGAAGTTCAT
CGGCGTGAACTTCCCCTCCGACGGCCCCGTAATGCAGAAGAAGACTATGGGCTGGGAGGCGTCCACCGAG
CGCCTGTACCCCCGCGACGGCGTGCTGAAGGGCGAGATCCACAAGGCCCTGAAGCTGAAGGACGGCGGCC
ACTACCTGGTGGAGTTCAAGTCCATCTACATGGCCAAGAAGCCCGTGCAGCTGCCCGGCTACTACTACGT
GGACTCCAAGCTGGACATCACCTCCCACAACGAGGACTACACCATCGTGGAGCAGTACGAGCGCGCCGAG
GGCCGCCACCACCTGTTCCTGTAGGGGCCGCGACTCTAGATCATAATCAGCCATACCACATTTGTAGAGG
TTTTACTTGCTTTAAAAAACCTCCCACACCTCCCCCTGAACCTGAAACATAAAATGAATGCAATTGTTGT
TGTTAACTTGTTTATTGCAGCTTATAATGGTTACAAATAAAGCAATAGCATCACAAATTTCACAAATAAA
GCATTTTTTTCACTGCATTCTAGTTGTGGTTTGTCCAAACTCATCAATGTATCTTAACCGGTATAACTTC
GTATAATGTATGCTATACGAAGTTATAGAAGAGCACTAGTAAAGATCTCCATGCATAAGGCGCGCCTAGG
CCTTCTGCAGCTCGAGGCTCTTCCGTCAATCGAGTTCAAGGGCGACACAAAATTTATTCTAAATGCATAA
TAAATACTGATAACATCTTATAGTTTGTATTATATTTTGTATTATCGTTGACATGTATAATTTTGATATC
AAAAACTGATTTTCCCTTTATTATTTTCGAGATTTATTTTCTTAATTCTCTTTAACAAACTAGAAATATT
GTATATACAAAAAATCATAAATAATAGATGAATAGTTTAATTATAGGTGTTCATCAATCGAAAAAGCAAC
GTATCTTATTTAAAGTGCGTTGCTTTTTTCTCATTTATAAGGTTAAATAATTCTCATATATCAAGCAAAG
TGACAGGCGCCCTTAAATATTCTGACAAATGCTCTTTCCCTAAACTCCCCCCATAAAAAAACCCGCCGAA
GCGGGTTTTTACGTTATTTGCGGATTAACGATTACTCGTTATCAGAACCGCCCAGGGGGCCCGAGCTTAA
GACTGGCCGTCGTTTTACAACACAGAAAGAGTTTGTAGAAACGCAAAAAGGCCATCCGTCAGGGGCCTTC
TGCTTAGTTTGATGCCTGGCAGTTCCCTACTCTCGCCTTCCGCTTCCTCGCTCACTGACTCGCTGCGCTC
GGTCGTTCGGCTGCGGCGAGCGGTATCAGCTCACTCAAAGGCGGTAATACGGTTATCCACAGAATCAGGG
GATAACGCAGGAAAGAACATGTGAGCAAAAGGCCAGCAAAAGGCCAGGAACCGTAAAAAGGCCGCGTTGC
TGGCGTTTTTCCATAGGCTCCGCCCCCCTGACGAGCATCACAAAAATCGACGCTCAAGTCAGAGGTGGCG
AAACCCGACAGGACTATAAAGATACCAGGCGTTTCCCCCTGGAAGCTCCCTCGTGCGCTCTCCTGTTCCG
ACCCTGCCGCTTACCGGATACCTGTCCGCCTTTCTCCCTTCGGGAAGCGTGGCGCTTTCTCATAGCTCAC
GCTGTAGGTATCTCAGTTCGGTGTAGGTCGTTCGCTCCAAGCTGGGCTGTGTGCACGAACCCCCCGTTCA
GCCCGACCGCTGCGCCTTATCCGGTAACTATCGTCTTGAGTCCAACCCGGTAAGACACGACTTATCGCCA
CTGGCAGCAGCCACTGGTAACAGGATTAGCAGAGCGAGGTATGTAGGCGGTGCTACAGAGTTCTTGAAGT
GGTGGGCTAACTACGGCTACACTAGAAGAACAGTATTTGGTATCTGCGCTCTGCTGAAGCCAGTTACCTT
CGGAAAAAGAGTTGGTAGCTCTTGATCCGGCAAACAAACCACCGCTGGTAGCGGTGGTTTTTTTGTTTGC
AAGCAGCAGATTACGCGCAGAAAAAAAGGATCTCAAGAAGATCCTTTGATCTTTTCTACGGGGTCTGACG
CTCAGTGGAACGACGCGCGCGTAACTCACGTTAAGGGATTTTGGTCATGAGCTTGCGCCGTCCCGTCAAG
TCAGCGTAATGCTCTGCTTTT
Features (pLannotate 1.2.2; 14 found; start..end, strand, type, name):
    862..958     -  promoter       AmpR promoter (fragment): bla
    988..1012    -  CDS            KanR (fragment): aminoglycoside phosphotransferase; aph(3')-Ia; confers resistance to kanamycin
   1041..1156    +  ncRNA          5S rRNA: Accession: RF00001 - 5S ribosomal RNA
   1160..1200    +  terminator     rrnB T1 terminator (fragment): transcription terminator T1 from the E. coli rrnB gene
   1322..1355    -  protein_bind   loxP: Cre-mediated recombination occurs in the 8-bp core sequence (GCATACAT). Cre recombinase
   1443..1565    +  promoter       hsp70 promoter (fragment): Drosophila melanogaster hsp70Bb promoter
   1587..2261    +  CDS            DsRed-Express: DsRed-Express is a basic (constitutively fluorescent) orange fluorescent protein published in 2002, derived from Discosoma sp.. It is reported to be a rapidly-maturing tetramer with low acid sensitivity.
   2279..2362    +  CDS            large T antigen (fragment): large T antigen from SV40 (simian virus 40)
   2385..2506    +  polyA_signal   SV40 poly(A) signal: SV40 polyadenylation signal
   2513..2546    -  protein_bind   loxP: Cre-mediated recombination occurs in the 8-bp core sequence (GCATACAT). Cre recombinase
   3082..3101    +  CDS            lacZα (fragment): LacZα fragment of β-galactosidase; lacZ fragment
   3126..3143    -  terminator     rrnB T2 terminator (fragment): transcription terminator T2 from the E. coli rrnB gene
   3368..3956    -  rep_origin     ori: high-copy-number ColE1/pMB1/pBR322/pUC origin of replication
   4080..859     -  CDS            AmpR (across the origin): β-lactamase; bla; confers resistance to ampicillin, carbenicillin, and related antibiotics
