>Addgene plasmid #133559 | pHD-3xP3-dsRed-DattP | addgene full sequence | sequence record 261127 | Addgene NGS Result
TGGGCCTTTCGCCCGGGCTAATTATGGGGTGTCGCCCTTCGCTGAAGCAGGTGGAATTCTTGCATGCTAG
CGGCCGCGGACATATGCACACCTGCGATCGACGCGTAGTCGATCGCGGTACCGGGGGCGTAGATAACTTC
GTATAATGTATGCTATACGAAGTTATCGTACGGGATCTAATTCAATTAGAGACTAATTCAATTAGAGCTA
ATTCAATTAGGATCCAAGCTTATCGATTTCGAACCCTCGACCGCCGGAGTATAAATAGAGGCGCTTCGTC
TACGGAGCGACAATTCAATTCAAACAAGCAAAGTGAACACGTCGCTAAGCGAAAGCTAAGCAAATAAACA
AGCGCAGCTGAACAAGCTAAACAATCGGCTCGAAGCCGGTCGCCACCATGGCCTCCTCCGAGGACGTCAT
CAAGGAGTTCATGCGCTTCAAGGTGCGCATGGAGGGCTCCGTGAACGGCCACGAGTTCGAGATCGAGGGC
GAGGGCGAGGGCCGCCCCTACGAGGGCACCCAGACCGCCAAGCTGAAGGTGACCAAGGGCGGCCCCCTGC
CCTTCGCCTGGGACATCCTGTCCCCCCAGTTCCAGTACGGCTCCAAGGTGTACGTGAAGCACCCCGCCGA
CATCCCCGACTACAAGAAGCTGTCCTTCCCCGAGGGCTTCAAGTGGGAGCGCGTGATGAACTTCGAGGAC
GGCGGCGTGGTGACCGTGACCCAGGACTCCTCCCTCCAGGACGGCTCCTTCATCTACAAGGTGAAGTTCA
TCGGCGTGAACTTCCCCTCCGACGGCCCCGTAATGCAGAAGAAGACTATGGGCTGGGAGGCGTCCACCGA
GCGCCTGTACCCCCGCGACGGCGTGCTGAAGGGCGAGATCCACAAGGCCCTGAAGCTGAAGGACGGCGGC
CACTACCTGGTGGAGTTCAAGTCCATCTACATGGCCAAGAAGCCCGTGCAGCTGCCCGGCTACTACTACG
TGGACTCCAAGCTGGACATCACCTCCCACAACGAGGACTACACCATCGTGGAGCAGTACGAGCGCGCCGA
GGGCCGCCACCACCTGTTCCTGTAGGGGCCGCGACTCTAGATCATAATCAGCCATACCACATTTGTAGAG
GTTTTACTTGCTTTAAAAAACCTCCCACACCTCCCCCTGAACCTGAAACATAAAATGAATGCAATTGTTG
TTGTTAACTTGTTTATTGCAGCTTATAATGGTTACAAATAAAGCAATAGCATCACAAATTTCACAAATAA
AGCATTTTTTTCACTGCATTCTAGTTGTGGTTTGTCCAAACTCATCAATGTATCTTAACCGGTATAACTT
CGTATAATGTATGCTATACGAAGTTATAGAAGAGCACTAGTAAAGATCTCCATGCATAAGGCGCGCCTAG
GCCTTCTGCAGCTCGAGGCTCTTCCGTCAATCGAGTTCAAGGGCGACACAAAATTTATTCTAAATGCATA
ATAAATACTGATAACATCTTATAGTTTGTATTATATTTTGTATTATCGTTGACATGTATAATTTTGATAT
CAAAAACTGATTTTCCCTTTATTATTTTCGAGATTTATTTTCTTAATTCTCTTTAACAAACTAGAAATAT
TGTATATACAAAAAATCATAAATAATAGATGAATAGTTTAATTATAGGTGTTCATCAATCGAAAAAGCAA
CGTATCTTATTTAAAGTGCGTTGCTTTTTTCTCATTTATAAGGTTAAATAATTCTCATATATCAAGCAAA
GTGACAGGCGCCCTTAAATATTCTGACAAATGCTCTTTCCCTAAACTCCCCCCATAAAAAAACCCGCCGA
AGCGGGTTTTTACGTTATTTGCGGATTAACGATTACTCGTTATCAGAACCGCCCAGGGGGCCCGAGCTTA
AGACTGGCCGTCGTTTTACAACACAGAAAGAGTTTGTAGAAACGCAAAAAGGCCATCCGTCAGGGGCCTT
CTGCTTAGTTTGATGCCTGGCAGTTCCCTACTCTCGCCTTCCGCTTCCTCGCTCACTGACTCGCTGCGCT
CGGTCGTTCGGCTGCGGCGAGCGGTATCAGCTCACTCAAAGGCGGTAATACGGTTATCCACAGAATCAGG
GGATAACGCAGGAAAGAACATGTGAGCAAAAGGCCAGCAAAAGGCCAGGAACCGTAAAAAGGCCGCGTTG
CTGGCGTTTTTCCATAGGCTCCGCCCCCCTGACGAGCATCACAAAAATCGACGCTCAAGTCAGAGGTGGC
GAAACCCGACAGGACTATAAAGATACCAGGCGTTTCCCCCTGGAAGCTCCCTCGTGCGCTCTCCTGTTCC
GACCCTGCCGCTTACCGGATACCTGTCCGCCTTTCTCCCTTCGGGAAGCGTGGCGCTTTCTCATAGCTCA
CGCTGTAGGTATCTCAGTTCGGTGTAGGTCGTTCGCTCCAAGCTGGGCTGTGTGCACGAACCCCCCGTTC
AGCCCGACCGCTGCGCCTTATCCGGTAACTATCGTCTTGAGTCCAACCCGGTAAGACACGACTTATCGCC
ACTGGCAGCAGCCACTGGTAACAGGATTAGCAGAGCGAGGTATGTAGGCGGTGCTACAGAGTTCTTGAAG
TGGTGGGCTAACTACGGCTACACTAGAAGAACAGTATTTGGTATCTGCGCTCTGCTGAAGCCAGTTACCT
TCGGAAAAAGAGTTGGTAGCTCTTGATCCGGCAAACAAACCACCGCTGGTAGCGGTGGTTTTTTTGTTTG
CAAGCAGCAGATTACGCGCAGAAAAAAAGGATCTCAAGAAGATCCTTTGATCTTTTCTACGGGGTCTGAC
GCTCAGTGGAACGACGCGCGCGTAACTCACGTTAAGGGATTTTGGTCATGAGCTTGCGCCGTCCCGTCAA
GTCAGCGTAATGCTCTGCTTACCAATGCTTAATCAGTGAGGCACCTATCTCAGCGATCTGTCTATTTCGT
TCATCCATAGTTGCCTGACTCCCCGTCGTGTAGATAACTACGATACGGGAGGGCTTACCATCTGGCCCCA
GCGCTGCGATGATACCGCGAGAACCACGCTCACCGGCTCCGGATTTATCAGCAATAAACCAGCCAGCCGG
AAGGGCCGAGCGCAGAAGTGGTCCTGCAACTTTATCCGCCTCCATCCAGTCTATTAATTGTTGCCGGGAA
GCTAGAGTAAGTAGTTCGCCAGTTAATAGTTTGCGCAACGTTGTTGCCATCGCTACAGGCATCGTGGTGT
CACGCTCGTCGTTTGGTATGGCTTCATTCAGCTCCGGTTCCCAACGATCAAGGCGAGTTACATGATCCCC
CATGTTGTGCAAAAAAGCGGTTAGCTCCTTCGGTCCTCCGATCGTTGTCAGAAGTAAGTTGGCCGCAGTG
TTATCACTCATGGTTATGGCAGCACTGCATAATTCTCTTACTGTCATGCCATCCGTAAGATGCTTTTCTG
TGACTGGTGAGTACTCAACCAAGTCATTCTGAGAATAGTGTATGCGGCGACCGAGTTGCTCTTGCCCGGC
GTCAATACGGGATAATACCGCGCCACATAGCAGAACTTTAAAAGTGCTCATCATTGGAAAACGTTCTTCG
GGGCGAAAACTCTCAAGGATCTTACCGCTGTTGAGATCCAGTTCGATGTAACCCACTCGTGCACCCAACT
GATCTTCAGCATCTTTTACTTTCACCAGCGTTTCTGGGTGAGCAAAAACAGGAAGGCAAAATGCCGCAAA
AAAGGGAATAAGGGCGACACGGAAATGTTGAATACTCATATTCTTCCTTTTTCAATATTATTGAAGCATT
TATCAGGGTTATTGTCTCATGAGCGGATACATATTTGAATGTATTTAGAAAAATAAACAAATAGGGGTCA
GTGTTACAACCAATTAACCAATTCTGAACATTATCGCGAGCCCATTTATACCTGAATATGGCTCATAACA
CCCCTTGTTTGCCTGGCGGCAGTAGCGCGGTGGTCCCACCTGACCCCATGCCGAACTCAGAAGTGAAACG
CCGTAGCGCCGATGGTAGTGTGGGGACTCCCCATGCGAGAGTAGGGAACTGCCAGGCATCAAATAAAACG
AAAGGCTCAGTCGAAAGAC
Features (pLannotate 1.2.2; 14 found; start..end, strand, type, name):
    133..166     -  protein_bind   loxP: Cre-mediated recombination occurs in the 8-bp core sequence (GCATACAT). Cre recombinase
    254..376     +  promoter       hsp70 promoter (fragment): Drosophila melanogaster hsp70Bb promoter
    398..1072    +  CDS            DsRed-Express: DsRed-Express is a basic (constitutively fluorescent) orange fluorescent protein published in 2002, derived from Discosoma sp.. It is reported to be a rapidly-maturing tetramer with low acid sensitivity.
   1090..1173    +  CDS            large T antigen (fragment): large T antigen from SV40 (simian virus 40)
   1196..1317    +  polyA_signal   SV40 poly(A) signal: SV40 polyadenylation signal
   1324..1357    -  protein_bind   loxP: Cre-mediated recombination occurs in the 8-bp core sequence (GCATACAT). Cre recombinase
   1893..1912    +  CDS            lacZα (fragment): LacZα fragment of β-galactosidase; lacZ fragment
   1937..1954    -  terminator     rrnB T2 terminator (fragment): transcription terminator T2 from the E. coli rrnB gene
   2179..2767    -  rep_origin     ori: high-copy-number ColE1/pMB1/pBR322/pUC origin of replication
   2889..3749    -  CDS            AmpR: β-lactamase; bla; confers resistance to ampicillin, carbenicillin, and related antibiotics
   3752..3848    -  promoter       AmpR promoter (fragment): bla
   3878..3902    -  CDS            KanR (fragment): aminoglycoside phosphotransferase; aph(3')-Ia; confers resistance to kanamycin
   3931..4046    +  ncRNA          5S rRNA: Accession: RF00001 - 5S ribosomal RNA
   4050..11      +  terminator     rrnB T1 terminator (fragment) (across the origin): transcription terminator T1 from the E. coli rrnB gene
