[The description below was written by a language model from this plasmid's Addgene catalogue record and pLannotate feature annotations shown in this document.]
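Description:
pHD-3xP3-dsRed-DattP is an empty donor backbone for CRISPR homology-directed repair in Drosophila, derived from the pHD-AttP-3XP3-DsRed vector by site-directed mutagenesis that removed most of the attP site. It is catalogued as an insect expression/CRISPR vector and was built to receive SPARC-variant constructs for targeted genomic insertion. In bacteria it is maintained through a ColE1/pUC-type origin and selected with ampicillin via the β-lactamase gene and its promoter. The annotation describes the origin as high-copy, whereas the catalogue lists the plasmid as low copy. The catalogue gives a backbone size of about 5 kb, while both full sequence records (depositor and repository sequencing) are close to 4.1 kb and carry the same set of features.

The only functional eukaryotic cassette annotated is the visible transformation marker: a fragment of the Drosophila hsp70Bb promoter upstream of DsRed-Express, followed by SV40-derived 3′ sequence (a small large T antigen fragment and the SV40 polyadenylation signal). The plasmid name indicates that this minimal promoter is paired with 3xP3 elements, which typically give eye-specific fluorescence for screening integrants, although the 3xP3 sites themselves are not called in the feature tables. The marker is flanked by two loxP sites in the same orientation, so Cre recombinase can excise it after a successful knock-in has been identified. No homology arms, cargo gene or guide RNA cassette are present, consistent with an empty backbone into which users clone these elements. The short lacZα, KanR, 5S rRNA and rrnB terminator fragments are residual backbone sequence with no stated role.
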