Addgene plasmid #133559: pHD-3xP3-dsRed-DattP
Purpose: (Empty Backbone) Backbone vector for CRISPR-HDR insertion of SPARC-Variant constructs
Depositing lab: Tom Clandinin. Depositing organization: Stanford University. Publication: SPARC enables genetic manipulation of precise proportions of cells. Isaacman-Beck J, Paik KC, Wienecke CFR, Yang HH, Fisher YE, Wang IE, Ishida IG, Maimon G, Wilson RI, Clandinin TR. Nat Neurosci. 2020 Sep;23(9):1168-1175. doi: 10.1038/s41593-020-0668-9. Epub 2020 Jul 20. PubMed 32690967.
Backbone
  Vector backbone: pHD-AttP-3XP3-DsRed
  Backbone manufacturer: Gratz, O'Connor-Giles et al., 2014
  Backbone size (bp): 5000
  Modifications to backbone: Q5 Site-Directed Mutagenesis used to remove most of the attP site
  Vector type: Insect Expression, CRISPR
Growth in bacteria
  Bacterial resistance: Ampicillin, 100 μg/mL
  Growth temperature: 37°C
  Growth strain: DH5alpha
  Copy number: Low Copy
Terms and licenses: Academic/Nonprofit Terms; Industry Terms: Not Available to Industry
Depositor comments: Please visit https://www.biorxiv.org/content/10.1101/788679v1 for bioRxiv preprint.
How to cite: pHD-3xP3-dsRed-DattP was a gift from Tom Clandinin (Addgene plasmid # 133559 ; http://n2t.net/addgene:133559 ; RRID:Addgene_133559)
